>Addgene plasmid #245861 | Thalmedi | depositor full sequence | sequence record 483448 | Thalmedi sequence 5905 bps
AGCGCCCAATACGCAAACCGCCTCTCCCCGCGCGTTGGCCGATTCATTAATGCAGCTGGCACGACAGGTT
TCCCGACTGGAAAGCGGGCAGTGAGCGCAACGCAATTAATGTGAGTTAGCTCACTCATTAGGCACCCCAG
GCTTTACACTTTATGCTTCCGGCTCGTATGTTGTGTGGAATTGTGAGCGGATAACAATTTCACACAGGAA
ACAGCTATGACCATGATTACGCCAAGCTTGGTACCGAGCTCGGATCCACTAGTAACGGCCGCCAGTGTGC
TGGAATTCGGCTTAAGCCGAATTCTGCAGATATCCATCACACTGGCGGCCGCTCGAGCATGCATCTAGAA
TTGTAATACGACTCACTATAGGGCGAATTAAATCCGGTTGATCCTGCCGGAGGCTACCGCTATTGGAGTT
CGATTAAGCCATGCGAGTCCAGAGCTTTCGGAGCTCGGCGTACCGCTCAGTAACACGTGGGTAACCTAAC
CTATGCAGGGGAATAACCTCGGGAAACTGAGTATAATGCCCCATAGTCCACTACGCCTGGAACGGTGAGT
GGATCAAAGCTCAGGCGGCATAGGATGGGCCTGCGGCGTATCAGGTTGTAGGGGGTGTAAAGTACCCTCT
AGCCATCTACGCGTACGGGTGTTGGGAGACATAGCCCGGAGATGGATTCTGAGACACGAATCCAGACCCT
ACGGGGTGCAGCAGGCGCGAAAACTTGACAATGCGAGCAATCGTGATCAGGGAACTCCAAGTGGCTGGGG
TAAGACCCAGTCTTTTCATAACTCTTCAAAGGTTGTAGAATAAGGGGTGGGTAAGGACGGTGCCAGCCGC
CGCGGTAATACCGGCGCCTCAAGTGGTAGTCGCTTTTATTGGGCCTAAAACGTCCGTAGCCGGTTTGGTA
CATTCGTGGGTAAATCAACTCGCTCAACGAGTTGAATTCTGCGAGGACGGCCAGACTTGGGACCGGGAGA
GGTGTGGGGTACTCTCAGGGTAGGGGTAAAATCCTGTCATCCTGAGAGGACCACCTGTTGCGAAGGCGCC
ACACTAGAACGGATCCGACGGTCAGGGACGAAGCCTAGGGGCACGAACCGGATTAGATACCCGGGTAGTC
CTAGGTGTAAACGCTGTGGACTTGATGTTGGAGAAGCTCCGAGCTTCTTCAGTGTCGAAGCGAAGGTGAT
AAGTCCACTGCCTGGGAAGTACGGTCGCAAGGCTGAAACTTAAAGGAATTGGCGGGGGAGCACCGCAACC
TGAGGATTGTGCGGTTTAATTGGATTCAACGCCGGAAAACTCACCATAGCCGACGGACATATGAAGGTCA
GTGTAATGAACTTACCAGATTGTTCGAGAGGTAGTGCATGGCCGCCGTCAGTTCGTACCGTAAGGCGTTC
TGTTAAGTCAGATAACGAACGAGACCCTCATCTCTATTTGCCACCAGATCTCTGGATCTGACGGGACTAT
AGAGAGACCGCTAGCGCGAAGTTAGAGGAAGGGGAGGGCAACGGTAGGTCAGTATGCTCCGAATGCTATG
GGCTACACGCGCAATACAAAGGACGGGACAATGGGCTGCTACTCCGAAAGGAATGACGCTATCCCGAAAC
CCGTTCGTAGTTCGGATTGAGGGCTGTAACTCGCCCTCATGAAGCTGGATTAGGTAGTAATCGCGTCTCA
ATAAGGCGCGGTGAATATGCCCCTGCTCCTTGCACACACCGCCCGTCAAACCATCTTAGTTGTGGGTGGG
TGAGGCTACCTCTTATTGGGGTATTCGAGCCTGCCTTCGACAAGGAGGGTTAAGTCGTAACAAGGTATCT
GTAGGGGAACCTGCAGATGGATCACCTCCTACGCTAGCATAACCCCTTGGGGCCTCTAAACGGGTCTTGA
GGGGTTTTTTGTGCATGCTCGAGCGGCCGCCAGTGTGATGGAATTCGCCCTATAGTGAGTCGTATTACAA
TTCACTGGCCGTCGTTTTACAACGTCGTGACTGGGAAAACCCTGGCGTTACCCAACTTAATCGCCTTGCA
GCACATCCCCCTTTCGCCAGCTGGCGTAATAGCGAAGAGGCCCGCACCGATCGCCCTTCCCAACAGTTGC
GCAGCCTGAATGGCGAATGGACGCGCTGGAAGGCAGTACACCTTGATAGGTGGGCTGCCCTTCCTGGTTG
GCTTGGTTTCATCAGCCATCCGCTTGCCCTCATCTGTTACGCCGGCGGTAGCCGGCCAGCCTCGCAGAGC
AGGATTCCCGTTGAGCACCGCCAGGTGCGAATAAGGGACAGTGAAGAAGGAACACCCGCTCGCGGGTGGG
CCTACTTCACCTATCCTGCCCGGCTGACGCCGTTGGATACACCAAGGAAAGTCTACACGAACCCTTTGGC
AAAATCCTGTATATCGTGCGAAAAAGGATGGATATACCGAAAAAATCGCTATAATGACCCCGAAGCAGGG
TTATGCAGCGGAAAAGCGCTGCTTCCCTGCTGTTTTGTGGAATATCTACCGACTGGAAACAGGCAAATGC
AGGAA
[119 nt withheld, positions 2526-2644]
C
[91 nt withheld, positions 2646-2736]
A
[49 nt withheld, positions 2738-2786]
CCTTTGACGTTGGAGTCCACGTTCTTT
[37 nt withheld, positions 2814-2850]
ACCCTATCTCGGTCTATTCTTTTGATTTATAAGGGATTTTGCCGATTTCGGCCTATTGGTTAAAAAATGA
GCTGATTTAACAAAAATTTAACGCGAATTTTAACAAAATTCAGGGCGCAAGGGCTGCTAAAGGAAGCGGA
ACACGTAGAAAGCCAGTCCGCAGAAACGGTGCTGACCCCGGATGAATGTCAGCTACTGGGCTATCTGGAC
AAGGGAAAACGCAAGCGCAAAGAGAAAGCAGGTAGCTTGCAGTGGGCTTACATGGCGATAGCTAGACTGG
GCGGTTTTATGGACAGCAAGCGAACCGGAATTGCCAGCTGGGGCGCCCTCTGGTAAGGTTGGGAAGCCCT
GCAAAGTAAACTGGATGGCTTTCTTGCCGCCAAGGATCTGATGGCGCAGGGGATCAAGATCTGATCAAGA
GACAGGATGAGGATCGTTTCGCATGATTGAACAAGATGGATTGCACGCAGGTTCTCCGGCCGCTTGGGTG
GAGAGGCTATTCGGCTATGACTGGGCACAACAGACAATCGGCTGCTCTGATGCCGCCGTGTTCCGGCTGT
CAGCGCAGGGGCGCCCGGTTCTTTTTGTCAAGACCGACCTGTCCGGTGCCCTGAATGAACTGCAGGACGA
GGCAGCGCGGCTATCGTGGCTGGCCACGACGGGCGTTCCTTGCGCAGCTGTGCTCGACGTTGTCACTGAA
GCGGGAAGGGACTGGCTGCTATTGGGCGAAGTGCCGGGGCAGGATCTCCTGTCATCCCACCTTGCTCCTG
CCGAGAAAGTATCCATCATGGCTGATGCAATGCGGCGGCTGCATACGCTTGATCCGGCTACCTGCCCATT
CGACCACCAAGCGAAACATCGCATCGAGCGAGCACGTACTCGGATGGAAGCCGGTCTTGTCGATCAGGAT
GATCTGGACGAAGAGCATCAGGGGCTCGCGCCAGCCGAACTGTTCGCCAGGCTCAAGGCGCGCATGCCCG
ACGGCGAGGATCTCGTCGTGACCCATGGCGATGCCTGCTTGCCGAATATCATGGTGGAAAATGGCCGCTT
TTCTGGATTCATCGACTGTGGCCGGCTGGGTGTGGCGGACCGCTATCAGGACATAGCGTTGGCTACCCGT
GATATTGCTGAAGAGCTTGGCGGCGAATGGGCTGACCGCTTCCTCGTGCTTTACGGTATCGCCGCTCCCG
ATTCGCAGCGCATCGCCTTCTATCGCCTTCTTGACGAGTTCTTCTGAATTGAAAAAGGAAGAGTATGAGT
ATTCAACATTTCCGTGTCGCCCTTATTCCCTTTTTTGCGGCATTTTGCCTTCCTGTTTTTGCTCACCCAG
AAACGCTGGTGAAAGTAAAAGATGCTGAAGATCAGTTGGGTGCACGAGTGGGTTACATCGAACTGGATCT
CAACAGCGGTAAGATCCTTGAGAGTTTTCGCCCCGAAGAACGTTTTCCAATGATGAGCACTTTTAAAGTT
CTGCTATGTGGCGCGGTATTATCCCGTATTGACGCCGGGCAAGAGCAACTCGGTCGCCGCATACACTATT
CTCAGAATGACTTGGTTGAGTACTCACCAGTCACAGAAAAGCATCTTACGGATGGCATGACAGTAAGAGA
ATTATGCAGTGCTGCCATAACCATGAGTGATAACACTGCGGCCAACTTACTTCTGACAACGATCGGAGGA
CCGAAGGAGCTAACCGCTTTTTTGCACAACATGGGGGATCATGTAACTCGCCTTGATCGTTGGGAACCGG
AGCTGAATGAAGCCATACCAAACGACGAGCGTGACACCACGATGCCTGTAGCAATGGCAACAACGTTGCG
CAAACTATTAACTGGCGAACTACTTACTCTAGCTTCCCGGCAACAATTAATAGACTGGATGGAGGCGGAT
AAAGTTGCAGGACCACTTCTGCGCTCGGCCCTTCCGGCTGGCTGGTTTATTGCTGATAAATCTGGAGCCG
GTGAGCGTGGGTCTCGCGGTATCATTGCAGCACTGGGGCCAGATGGTAAGCCCTCCCGTATCGTAGTTAT
CTACACGACGGGGAGTCAGGCAACTATGGATGAACGAAATAGACAGATCGCTGAGATAGGTGCCTCACTG
ATTAAGCATTGGTAACTGTCAGACCAAGTTTACTCATATATACTTTAGATTGATTTAAAACTTCATTTTT
AATTTAAAAGGATCTAGGTGAAGATCCTTTTTGATAATCTCATGACCAAAATCCCTTAACGTGAGTTTTC
GTTCCACTGAGCGTCAGACCCCGTAGAAAAGATCAAAGGATCTTCTTGAGATCCTTTTTTTCTGCGCGTA
ATCTGCTGCTTGCAAACAAAAAAACCACCGCTACCAGCGGTGGTTTGTTTGCCGGATCAAGAGCTACCAA
CTCTTTTTCCGAAGGTAACTGGCTTCAGCAGAGCGCAGATACCAAATACTGTTCTTCTAGTGTAGCCGTA
GTTAGGCCACCACTTCAAGAACTCTGTAGCACCGCCTACATACCTCGCTCTGCTAATCCTGTTACCAGTG
GCTGCTGCCAGTGGCGATAAGTCGTGTCTTACCGGGTTGGACTCAAGACGATAGTTACCGGATAAGGCGC
AGCGGTCGGGCTGAACGGGGGGTTCGTGCACACAGCCCAGCTTGGAGCGAACGACCTACACCGAACTGAG
ATACCTACAGCGTGAGCTATGAGAAAGCGCCACGCTTCCCGAAGGGAGAAAGGCGGACAGGTATCCGGTA
AGCGGCAGGGTCGGAACAGGAGAGCGCACGAGGGAGCTTCCAGGGGGAAACGCCTGGTATCTTTATAGTC
CTGTCGGGTTTCGCCACCTCTGACTTGAGCGTCGATTTTTGTGATGCTCGTCAGGGGGGCGGAGCCTATG
GAAAAACGCCAGCAACGCGGCCTTTTTACGGTTCCTGGCCTTTTGCTGGCCTTTTGCTCACATGTTCTTT
CCTGCGTTATCCCCTGATTCTGTGGATAACCGTATTACCGCCTTTGAGTGAGCTGATACCGCTCGCCGCA
GCCGAACGACCGAGCGCAGCGAGTCAGTGAGCGAGGAAGCGGAAG
Features (pLannotate 1.2.2; 17 found; start..end, strand, type, name):
      2..94      +  CDS            lacI (fragment): lac repressor; lacI; The lac repressor binds to the lac operator to inhibit transcription in E. coli. This inhibition can be relieved by adding lactose or isopropyl-β-D-thiogalactopyranoside (IPTG).
    107..128     +  protein_bind   CAP binding site: CAP binding activates transcription in the presence of cAMP. E. coli catabolite activator protein
    143..173     +  promoter       lac promoter: promoter for the E. coli lac operon
    181..197     +  protein_bind   lac operator: The lac repressor binds to the lac operator to inhibit transcription in E. coli. This inhibition can be relieved by adding lactose or isopropyl-β-D-thiogalactopyranoside (IPTG). lac repressor encoded by lacI
    354..372     +  promoter       T7 promoter: promoter for bacteriophage T7 RNA polymerase
    380..1849    +  ncRNA          SSU rRNA archaea: Accession: RF01959 - Archaeal small subunit ribosomal RNA
   1854..1901    +  terminator     T7 terminator: transcription terminator for bacteriophage T7 RNA polymerase
   1939..1957    -  promoter       T7 promoter: promoter for bacteriophage T7 RNA polymerase
   1960..2117    +  CDS            lacZα (fragment): LacZα fragment of β-galactosidase; lacZ fragment
   2126..2189    -  CDS            traJ (fragment): oriT-recognizing protein; traJ
   2222..2331    -  oriT           oriT: incP origin of transfer
   2526..2949    +  rep_origin     f1 ori (sequence partly withheld): f1 bacteriophage origin of replication; arrow indicates direction of (+) strand synthesis
   2962..3261    +  CDS            tnpA (fragment): TN5P_ECOLX - Also known as tnp. Experimental evidence at protein level: Swiss-Prot protein existence level 1. Mediates transposition of transposon Tn5 by a 'cut and paste' mechanism. First, the monomeric transposase binds the 19 bp inverted DNA repeats flanking the transposon. Then, dimerization of the DNA- bound transposase creates a synaptic DNA complex. After nicking of the first DNA strand, excision of the transposon proceeds through a series of intermediates. The transposase then mediates the insertion of the transposon at a new site by strand transfer. The activity of the wild- type tran
   3293..4084    +  CDS            neo: KKA2_KLEPN - Also known as kan, nptII. Experimental evidence at protein level: Swiss-Prot protein existence level 1. Resistance to kanamycin, neomycin, paromomycin, ribostamycin, butirosin and gentamicin B. From Klebsiella pneumoniae.
   4088..4104    +  promoter       AmpR promoter (fragment): bla
   4105..4965    +  CDS            AmpR: β-lactamase; bla; confers resistance to ampicillin, carbenicillin, and related antibiotics
   5136..5724    +  rep_origin     ori: high-copy-number ColE1/pMB1/pBR322/pUC origin of replication
