>Addgene plasmid #245861 | Thalmedi | addgene full sequence | sequence record 491204 | Addgene NGS Result
AGCGCCCAATACGCAAACCGCCTCTCCCCGCGCGTTGGCCGATTCATTAATGCAGCTGGCACGACAGGTT
TCCCGACTGGAAAGCGGGCAGTGAGCGCAACGCAATTAATGTGAGTTAGCTCACTCATTAGGCACCCCAG
GCTTTACACTTTATGCTTCCGGCTCGTATGTTGTGTGGAATTGTGAGCGGATAACAATTTCACACAGGAA
ACAGCTATGACCATGATTACGCCAAGCTTGGTACCGAGCTCGGATCCACTAGTAACGGCCGCCAGTGTGC
TGGAATTCGGCTTAAGCCGAATTCTGCAGATATCCATCACACTGGCGGCCGCTCGAGCATGCACCAAAAC
CCCCTCAAGACCCGTTTAGAGGCCCCAAGGGGTTATGCTAGCGTAGGAGGTGATCCATCTGCAGGTTCCC
CTACAGATACCTTGTTACGACTTAACCCTCCTTGTCGAAGGCAGGCTCGAATACCCCAATAAGAGGTAGC
CTCACCCACCCACAACTAAGATGGTTTGACGGGCGGTGTGTGCAAGGAGCAGGGGCATATTCACCGCGCC
TTATTGAGACGCGATTACTACCTAATCCAGCTTCATGAGGGCGAGTTACAGCCCTCAATCCGAACTACGA
ACGGGTTTCGGGATAGCGTCATTCCTTTCGGAGTAGCAGCCCATTGTCCCGTCCTTTGTATTGCGCGTGT
AGCCCATAGCATTCGGAGCATACTGACCTACCGTTGCCCTCCCCTTCCTCTAACTTCGCGCTAGCGGTCT
CTCTATAGTCCCGTCAGATCCAGAGATCTGGTGGCAAATAGAGATGAGGGTCTCGTTCGTTATCTGACTT
AACAGAACGCCTTACGGTACGAACTGACGGCGGCCATGCACTACCTCTCGAACAATCTGGTAAGTTCATT
ACACTGACCTTCATATGTCCGTCGGCTATGGTGAGTTTTCCGGCGTTGAATCCAATTAAACCGCACAATC
CTCAGGTTGCGGTGCTCCCCCGCCAATTCCTTTAAGTTTCAGCCTTGCGACCGTACTTCCCAGGCAGTGG
ACTTATCACCTTCGCTTCGACACTGAAGAAGCTCGGAGCTTCTCCAACATCAAGTCCACAGCGTTTACAC
CTAGGACTACCCGGGTATCTAATCCGGTTCGTGCCCCTAGGCTTCGTCCCTGACCGTCGGATCCGTTCTA
GTGTGGCGCCTTCGCAACAGGTGGTCCTCTCAGGATGACAGGATTTTACCCCTACCCTGAGAGTACCCCA
CACCTCTCCCGGTCCCAAGTCTGGCCGTCCTCGCAGAATTCAACTCGTTGAGCGAGTTGATTTACCCACG
AATGTACCAAACCGGCTACGGACGTTTTAGGCCCAATAAAAGCGACTACCACTTGAGGCGCCGGTATTAC
CGCGGCGGCTGGCACCGTCCTTACCCACCCCTTATTCTACAACCTTTGAAGAGTTATGAAAAGACTGGGT
CTTACCCCAGCCACTTGGAGTTCCCTGATCACGATTGCTCGCATTGTCAAGTTTTCGCGCCTGCTGCACC
CCGTAGGGTCTGGATTCGTGTCTCAGAATCCATCTCCGGGCTATGTCTCCCAACACCCGTACGCGTAGAT
GGCTAGAGGGTACTTTACACCCCCTACAACCTGATACGCCGCAGGCCCATCCTATGCCGCCTGAGCTTTG
ATCCACTCACCGTTCCAGGCGTAGTGGACTATGGGGCATTATACTCAGTTTCCCGAGGTTATTCCCCTGC
ATAGGTTAGGTTACCCACGTGTTACTGAGCGGTACGCCGAGCTCCGAAAGCTCTGGACTCGCATGGCTTA
ATCGAACTCCAATAGCGGTAGCCTCCGGCAGGATCAACCGGATTTAATTCGCCCTATAGTGAGTCGTATT
ACAATTCACTGGCCGTCGTTTTACAACGTCGTGACTGGGAAAACCCTGGCGTTACCCAACTTAATCGCCT
TGCAGCACATCCCCCTTTCGCCAGCTGGCGTAATAGCGAAGAGGCCCGCACCGATCGCCCTTCCCAACAG
TTGCGCAGCCTGAATGGCGAATGGACGCGCTGGAAGGCAGTACACCTTGATAGGTGGGCTGCCCTTCCTG
GTTGGCTTGGTTTCATCAGCCATCCGCTTGCCCTCATCTGTTACGCCGGCGGTAGCCGGCCAGCCTCGCA
GAGCAGGATTCCCGTTGAGCACCGCCAGGTGCGAATAAGGGACAGTGAAGAAGGAACACCCGCTCGCGGG
TGGGCCTACTTCACCTATCCTGCCCGGCTGACGCCGTTGGATACACCAAGGAAAGTCTACACGAACCCTT
TGGCAAAATCCTGTATATCGTGCGAAAAAGGATGGATATACCGAAAAAATCGCTATAATGACCCCGAAGC
AGGGTTATGCAGCGGAAAAGCGCTGCTTCCCTGCTGTTTTGTGGAATATCTACCGACTGGAAACAGGCAA
ATGCAGGAA
[65 nt withheld, positions 2460-2524]
T
[53 nt withheld, positions 2526-2578]
C
[91 nt withheld, positions 2580-2670]
A
[49 nt withheld, positions 2672-2720]
CCTTTGACGTTGGAGTCCACGTTCTTT
[37 nt withheld, positions 2748-2784]
ACCCTATCTCGGTCTATTCTTTTGATTTATAAGGGATTTTGCCGATTTCGGCCTATTGGTTAAAAAATGA
GCTGATTTAACAAAAATTTAACGCGAATTTTAACAAAATTCAGGGCGCAAGGGCTGCTAAAGGAAGCGGA
ACACGTAGAAAGCCAGTCCGCAGAAACGGTGCTGACCCCGGATGAATGTCAGCTACTGGGCTATCTGGAC
AAGGGAAAACGCAAGCGCAAAGAGAAAGCAGGTAGCTTGCAGTGGGCTTACATGGCGATAGCTAGACTGG
GCGGTTTTATGGACAGCAAGCGAACCGGAATTGCCAGCTGGGGCGCCCTCTGGTAAGGTTGGGAAGCCCT
GCAAAGTAAACTGGATGGCTTTCTTGCCGCCAAGGATCTGATGGCGCAGGGGATCAAGATCTGATCAAGA
GACAGGATGAGGATCGTTTCGCATGATTGAACAAGATGGATTGCACGCAGGTTCTCCGGCCGCTTGGGTG
GAGAGGCTATTCGGCTATGACTGGGCACAACAGACAATCGGCTGCTCTGATGCCGCCGTGTTCCGGCTGT
CAGCGCAGGGGCGCCCGGTTCTTTTTGTCAAGACCGACCTGTCCGGTGCCCTGAATGAACTGCAGGACGA
GGCAGCGCGGCTATCGTGGCTGGCCACGACGGGCGTTCCTTGCGCAGCTGTGCTCGACGTTGTCACTGAA
GCGGGAAGGGACTGGCTGCTATTGGGCGAAGTGCCGGGGCAGGATCTCCTGTCATCCCACCTTGCTCCTG
CCGAGAAAGTATCCATCATGGCTGATGCAATGCGGCGGCTGCATACGCTTGATCCGGCTACCTGCCCATT
CGACCACCAAGCGAAACATCGCATCGAGCGAGCACGTACTCGGATGGAAGCCGGTCTTGTCGATCAGGAT
GATCTGGACGAAGAGCATCAGGGGCTCGCGCCAGCCGAACTGTTCGCCAGGCTCAAGGCGCGCATGCCCG
ACGGCGAGGATCTCGTCGTGACCCATGGCGATGCCTGCTTGCCGAATATCATGGTGGAAAATGGCCGCTT
TTCTGGATTCATCGACTGTGGCCGGCTGGGTGTGGCGGACCGCTATCAGGACATAGCGTTGGCTACCCGT
GATATTGCTGAAGAGCTTGGCGGCGAATGGGCTGACCGCTTCCTCGTGCTTTACGGTATCGCCGCTCCCG
ATTCGCAGCGCATCGCCTTCTATCGCCTTCTTGACGAGTTCTTCTGAATTGAAAAAGGAAGAGTATGAGT
ATTCAACATTTCCGTGTCGCCCTTATTCCCTTTTTTGCGGCATTTTGCCTTCCTGTTTTTGCTCACCCAG
AAACGCTGGTGAAAGTAAAAGATGCTGAAGATCAGTTGGGTGCACGAGTGGGTTACATCGAACTGGATCT
CAACAGCGGTAAGATCCTTGAGAGTTTTCGCCCCGAAGAACGTTTTCCAATGATGAGCACTTTTAAAGTT
CTGCTATGTGGCGCGGTATTATCCCGTATTGACGCCGGGCAAGAGCAACTCGGTCGCCGCATACACTATT
CTCAGAATGACTTGGTTGAGTACTCACCAGTCACAGAAAAGCATCTTACGGATGGCATGACAGTAAGAGA
ATTATGCAGTGCTGCCATAACCATGAGTGATAACACTGCGGCCAACTTACTTCTGACAACGATCGGAGGA
CCGAAGGAGCTAACCGCTTTTTTGCACAACATGGGGGATCATGTAACTCGCCTTGATCGTTGGGAACCGG
AGCTGAATGAAGCCATACCAAACGACGAGCGTGACACCACGATGCCTGTAGCAATGGCAACAACGTTGCG
CAAACTATTAACTGGCGAACTACTTACTCTAGCTTCCCGGCAACAATTAATAGACTGGATGGAGGCGGAT
AAAGTTGCAGGACCACTTCTGCGCTCGGCCCTTCCGGCTGGCTGGTTTATTGCTGATAAATCTGGAGCCG
GTGAGCGTGGGTCTCGCGGTATCATTGCAGCACTGGGGCCAGATGGTAAGCCCTCCCGTATCGTAGTTAT
CTACACGACGGGGAGTCAGGCAACTATGGATGAACGAAATAGACAGATCGCTGAGATAGGTGCCTCACTG
ATTAAGCATTGGTAACTGTCAGACCAAGTTTACTCATATATACTTTAGATTGATTTAAAACTTCATTTTT
AATTTAAAAGGATCTAGGTGAAGATCCTTTTTGATAATCTCATGACCAAAATCCCTTAACGTGAGTTTTC
GTTCCACTGAGCGTCAGACCCCGTAGAAAAGATCAAAGGATCTTCTTGAGATCCTTTTTTTCTGCGCGTA
ATCTGCTGCTTGCAAACAAAAAAACCACCGCTACCAGCGGTGGTTTGTTTGCCGGATCAAGAGCTACCAA
CTCTTTTTCCGAAGGTAACTGGCTTCAGCAGAGCGCAGATACCAAATACTGTTCTTCTAGTGTAGCCGTA
GTTAGGCCACCACTTCAAGAACTCTGTAGCACCGCCTACATACCTCGCTCTGCTAATCCTGTTACCAGTG
GCTGCTGCCAGTGGCGATAAGTCGTGTCTTACCGGGTTGGACTCAAGACGATAGTTACCGGATAAGGCGC
AGCGGTCGGGCTGAACGGGGGGTTCGTGCACACAGCCCAGCTTGGAGCGAACGACCTACACCGAACTGAG
ATACCTACAGCGTGAGCTATGAGAAAGCGCCACGCTTCCCGAAGGGAGAAAGGCGGACAGGTATCCGGTA
AGCGGCAGGGTCGGAACAGGAGAGCGCACGAGGGAGCTTCCAGGGGGAAACGCCTGGTATCTTTATAGTC
CTGTCGGGTTTCGCCACCTCTGACTTGAGCGTCGATTTTTGTGATGCTCGTCAGGGGGGCGGAGCCTATG
GAAAAACGCCAGCAACGCGGCCTTTTTACGGTTCCTGGCCTTTTGCTGGCCTTTTGCTCACATGTTCTTT
CCTGCGTTATCCCCTGATTCTGTGGATAACCGTATTACCGCCTTTGAGTGAGCTGATACCGCTCGCCGCA
GCCGAACGACCGAGCGCAGCGAGTCAGTGAGCGAGGAAGCGGAAG
Features (pLannotate 1.2.2; 16 found; start..end, strand, type, name):
      2..94      +  CDS            lacI (fragment): lac repressor; lacI; The lac repressor binds to the lac operator to inhibit transcription in E. coli. This inhibition can be relieved by adding lactose or isopropyl-β-D-thiogalactopyranoside (IPTG).
    107..128     +  protein_bind   CAP binding site: CAP binding activates transcription in the presence of cAMP. E. coli catabolite activator protein
    143..173     +  promoter       lac promoter: promoter for the E. coli lac operon
    181..197     +  protein_bind   lac operator: The lac repressor binds to the lac operator to inhibit transcription in E. coli. This inhibition can be relieved by adding lactose or isopropyl-β-D-thiogalactopyranoside (IPTG). lac repressor encoded by lacI
    346..391     -  terminator     T7 terminator: transcription terminator for bacteriophage T7 RNA polymerase
    394..1863    -  ncRNA          SSU rRNA archaea: Accession: RF01959 - Archaeal small subunit ribosomal RNA
   1873..1891    -  promoter       T7 promoter: promoter for bacteriophage T7 RNA polymerase
   1894..2051    +  CDS            lacZα (fragment): LacZα fragment of β-galactosidase; lacZ fragment
   2060..2123    -  CDS            traJ (fragment): oriT-recognizing protein; traJ
   2156..2265    -  oriT           oriT: incP origin of transfer
   2460..2883    +  rep_origin     f1 ori (sequence partly withheld): f1 bacteriophage origin of replication; arrow indicates direction of (+) strand synthesis
   2896..3195    +  CDS            tnpA (fragment): TN5P_ECOLX - Also known as tnp. Experimental evidence at protein level: Swiss-Prot protein existence level 1. Mediates transposition of transposon Tn5 by a 'cut and paste' mechanism. First, the monomeric transposase binds the 19 bp inverted DNA repeats flanking the transposon. Then, dimerization of the DNA- bound transposase creates a synaptic DNA complex. After nicking of the first DNA strand, excision of the transposon proceeds through a series of intermediates. The transposase then mediates the insertion of the transposon at a new site by strand transfer. The activity of the wild- type tran
   3227..4018    +  CDS            neo: KKA2_KLEPN - Also known as kan, nptII. Experimental evidence at protein level: Swiss-Prot protein existence level 1. Resistance to kanamycin, neomycin, paromomycin, ribostamycin, butirosin and gentamicin B. From Klebsiella pneumoniae.
   4022..4038    +  promoter       AmpR promoter (fragment): bla
   4039..4899    +  CDS            AmpR: β-lactamase; bla; confers resistance to ampicillin, carbenicillin, and related antibiotics
   5070..5658    +  rep_origin     ori: high-copy-number ColE1/pMB1/pBR322/pUC origin of replication
