[The description below was written by a language model from this plasmid's Addgene catalogue record and pLannotate feature annotations shown in this document.]
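Description:
Thalmedi is a high-copy E. coli plasmid built on the pCR2.1-oriT backbone that carries the 16S rRNA gene of the archaeon Thalassoarchaea mediterranii, inserted by Gibson cloning. It replicates through a ColE1/pUC-type origin and is selected with both ampicillin (β-lactamase) and kanamycin (the Tn5-derived neo gene, preceded by a remnant of the Tn5 transposase). The backbone also retains an f1 phage origin, an incP origin of transfer with a traJ fragment that would allow conjugative mobilisation from a suitable donor strain, and the lac promoter/operator region with lacI and lacZα fragments typical of the pCR2.1 cloning site.

The payload is an archaeal small-subunit rRNA of about 1.5 kb placed between a T7 promoter and a T7 terminator, so that the heterologous rRNA can be transcribed to high levels in an E. coli host supplying T7 RNA polymerase. According to the associated publication, this belongs to a collection of Clone-FISH cultures: cells expressing the cloned 16S rRNA serve as stand-in targets for testing and validating oligonucleotide probes for fluorescence in situ hybridization, which is useful for archaea that are not readily available in culture.

The two sequence records differ. The depositor's 5,905 nt sequence shows the T7 promoter–rRNA–terminator cassette in the same orientation as the lac promoter, plus a second, opposing backbone T7 promoter downstream. The repository's 5,839 nt sequencing result shows the rRNA and terminator on the opposite strand, driven by a single annotated T7 promoter. The record does not explain this discrepancy.
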