Addgene plasmid #245861: Thalmedi
Purpose: Archael (Thalassoarchaea mediterranii) 16S rRNA expression
Depositing lab: Roland Hatzenpichler. Depositing organization: Montana State University. Publication: A collection of archaeal 16S rRNA Clone-FISH cultures for probe validation in fluorescence in situ hybridization experiments. Van Beek JM, Robles G, Mewalal R, Blaby I, Hatzenpichler R. Microbiol Resour Announc. 2025 Dec 11;14(12):e0113125. doi: 10.1128/mra.01131-25. Epub 2025 Nov 17. PubMed 41247030.
Backbone
  Vector backbone: pcr2.1-oriT
  Vector type: Other
Growth in bacteria
  Bacterial resistance: Ampicillin and Kanamycin, 100 & 50 μg/mL
  Growth temperature: 37°C
  Growth strain: DH5alpha
  Copy number: High Copy
Gene/Insert
  Gene/Insert name: 16S rRNA
  Species: Thalassoarchaea mediterranii
  Cloning method: Gibson Cloning
  Sequencing primers: 5′ ATTGTAATACGACTCACTATAGGGCGAATT; 3′ CTAGCATAACCCCTTGGGGCCTCTAAACGGGTCTTGAGGGGTTTTTTGTGCATGCTCGAGCGGCCGCCAGTGTGATGG
Resource information
  A portion of this plasmid was derived from a plasmid made by: DOE Joint Genome Institute
Terms and licenses: Academic/Nonprofit Terms; Industry Terms: Not Available to Industry
How to cite: Thalmedi was a gift from Roland Hatzenpichler (Addgene plasmid # 245861 ; http://n2t.net/addgene:245861 ; RRID:Addgene_245861)
