>Addgene plasmid #245861 | Thalmedi | depositor full sequence | sequence record 483419 | Full Sequence
AAATCCGGTTGATCCTGCCGGAGGCTACCGCTATTGGAGTTCGATTAAGCCATGCGAGTCCAGAGCTTTC
GGAGCTCGGCGTACCGCTCAGTAACACGTGGGTAACCTAACCTATGCAGGGGAATAACCTCGGGAAACTG
AGTATAATGCCCCATAGTCCACTACGCCTGGAACGGTGAGTGGATCAAAGCTCAGGCGGCATAGGATGGG
CCTGCGGCGTATCAGGTTGTAGGGGGTGTAAAGTACCCTCTAGCCATCTACGCGTACGGGTGTTGGGAGA
CATAGCCCGGAGATGGATTCTGAGACACGAATCCAGACCCTACGGGGTGCAGCAGGCGCGAAAACTTGAC
AATGCGAGCAATCGTGATCAGGGAACTCCAAGTGGCTGGGGTAAGACCCAGTCTTTTCATAACTCTTCAA
AGGTTGTAGAATAAGGGGTGGGTAAGGACGGTGCCAGCCGCCGCGGTAATACCGGCGCCTCAAGTGGTAG
TCGCTTTTATTGGGCCTAAAACGTCCGTAGCCGGTTTGGTACATTCGTGGGTAAATCAACTCGCTCAACG
AGTTGAATTCTGCGAGGACGGCCAGACTTGGGACCGGGAGAGGTGTGGGGTACTCTCAGGGTAGGGGTAA
AATCCTGTCATCCTGAGAGGACCACCTGTTGCGAAGGCGCCACACTAGAACGGATCCGACGGTCAGGGAC
GAAGCCTAGGGGCACGAACCGGATTAGATACCCGGGTAGTCCTAGGTGTAAACGCTGTGGACTTGATGTT
GGAGAAGCTCCGAGCTTCTTCAGTGTCGAAGCGAAGGTGATAAGTCCACTGCCTGGGAAGTACGGTCGCA
AGGCTGAAACTTAAAGGAATTGGCGGGGGAGCACCGCAACCTGAGGATTGTGCGGTTTAATTGGATTCAA
CGCCGGAAAACTCACCATAGCCGACGGACATATGAAGGTCAGTGTAATGAACTTACCAGATTGTTCGAGA
GGTAGTGCATGGCCGCCGTCAGTTCGTACCGTAAGGCGTTCTGTTAAGTCAGATAACGAACGAGACCCTC
ATCTCTATTTGCCACCAGATCTCTGGATCTGACGGGACTATAGAGAGACCGCTAGCGCGAAGTTAGAGGA
AGGGGAGGGCAACGGTAGGTCAGTATGCTCCGAATGCTATGGGCTACACGCGCAATACAAAGGACGGGAC
AATGGGCTGCTACTCCGAAAGGAATGACGCTATCCCGAAACCCGTTCGTAGTTCGGATTGAGGGCTGTAA
CTCGCCCTCATGAAGCTGGATTAGGTAGTAATCGCGTCTCAATAAGGCGCGGTGAATATGCCCCTGCTCC
TTGCACACACCGCCCGTCAAACCATCTTAGTTGTGGGTGGGTGAGGCTACCTCTTATTGGGGTATTCGAG
CCTGCCTTCGACAAGGAGGGTTAAGTCGTAACAAGGTATCTGTAGGGGAACCTGCAGATGGATCACCTCC
TACG
